>Addgene plasmid #210376 | SARS-CoV-2 N-2Strep | addgene full sequence | sequence record 418138 | Addgene NGS Result
ACGGATCGGGAGATCTCCCGATCCCCTATGGTGCACTCTCAGTACAATCTGCTCTGATGCCGCATAGTTA
AGCCAGTATCTGCTCCCTGCTTGTGTGTTGGAGGTCGCTGAGTAGTGCGCGAGCAAAATTTAAGCTACAA
CAAGGCAAGGCTTGACCGACAATTGCATGAAGAATCTGCTTAGGGTTAGGCGTTTTGCGCTGCTTCGCGA
TGTACGGGCCAGATATACGCGTTGACATTGATTATTGACTAGTTATTAATAGTAATCAATTACGGGGTCA
TTAGTTCATAGCCCATATATGGAGTTCCGCGTTACATAACTTACGGTAAATGGCCCGCCTGGCTGACCGC
CCAACGACCCCCGCCCATTGACGTCAATAATGACGTATGTTCCCATAGTAACGCCAATAGGGACTTTCCA
TTGACGTCAATGGGTGGAGTATTTACGGTAAACTGCCCACTTGGCAGTACATCAAGTGTATCATATGCCA
AGTACGCCCCCTATTGACGTCAATGACGGTAAATGGCCCGCCTGGCATTATGCCCAGTACATGACCTTAT
GGGACTTTCCTACTTGGCAGTACATCTACGTATTAGTCATCGCTATTACCATGGTGATGCGGTTTTGGCA
GTACATCAATGGGCGTGGATAGCGGTTTGACTCACGGGGATTTCCAAGTCTCCACCCCATTGACGTCAAT
GGGAGTTTGTTTTGGCACCAAAATCAACGGGACTTTCCAAAATGTCGTAACAACTCCGCCCCATTGACGC
AAATGGGCGGTAGGCGTGTACGGTGGGAGGTCTATATAAGCAGAGCTCTCTGGCTAACTAGAGAACCCAC
TGCTTACTGGCTTATCGAAATTAATACGACTCACTATAGGGAGACCCAAGCTTGGTACCGAGCTCGGATC
CATGTCTGATAACGGGCCACAAAACCAAAGGAATGCGCCGAGAATTACGTTCGGAGGGCCAAGCGATAGC
ACCGGTAGTAATCAGAACGGTGAGAGAAGCGGCGCACGGTCAAAGCAACGGAGACCCCAGGGGCTGCCTA
ATAATACTGCCTCTTGGTTCACCGCGCTGACTCAACACGGTAAGGAGGACCTTAAGTTTCCGCGAGGACA
GGGCGTGCCAATCAACACCAACTCCAGCCCTGATGATCAAATCGGATATTATAGAAGGGCAACGCGACGA
ATCCGGGGTGGTGATGGGAAGATGAAGGACCTCAGTCCTCGCTGGTATTTTTATTACCTTGGTACGGGAC
CTGAGGCTGGACTTCCGTATGGTGCTAACAAGGATGGGATTATCTGGGTTGCAACCGAAGGAGCTCTGAA
CACCCCAAAGGATCATATAGGCACGAGAAACCCAGCGAACAACGCTGCAATTGTCCTGCAACTGCCCCAA
GGCACAACCCTCCCCAAAGGCTTTTACGCGGAGGGCTCCAGGGGCGGCTCACAAGCCTCTTCCCGATCTT
CCTCTAGGTCTAGGAACAGCTCTCGAAATTCAACACCCGGTTCCAGCAGAGGTACATCTCCGGCCAGAAT
GGCTGGAAACGGGGGTGACGCAGCTCTGGCGTTGCTTCTTCTCGATCGACTGAACCAGCTGGAAAGTAAA
ATGTCCGGTAAGGGGCAACAACAACAGGGACAGACCGTAACTAAAAAAAGTGCTGCTGAGGCCAGCAAGA
AGCCACGACAGAAGCGGACGGCGACAAAGGCTTACAACGTAACGCAGGCATTTGGACGGCGCGGGCCTGA
GCAGACACAAGGAAATTTCGGGGATCAGGAGCTCATTCGGCAGGGCACCGACTACAAACATTGGCCACAG
ATAGCCCAGTTTGCGCCATCTGCAAGTGCTTTTTTCGGTATGTCAAGAATCGGTATGGAAGTGACTCCAT
CAGGCACATGGCTCACCTATACTGGTGCAATCAAGCTCGATGATAAAGACCCTAACTTTAAAGATCAGGT
CATTCTCCTCAATAAACATATTGACGCCTACAAGACTTTTCCTCCCACAGAGCCGAAAAAAGATAAGAAG
AAGAAGGCCGACGAAACTCAAGCACTGCCGCAGCGCCAAAAAAAGCAACAGACGGTTACGCTTTTGCCCG
CCGCAGACCTGGATGACTTTTCTAAGCAGCTGCAGCAGTCAATGAGCTCAGCTGATTCCACTCAGGCGGA
ATTCGCCGCCACCATGGCGGCCGCCAGCTGGAGCCACCCTCAGTTCGAGAAGGGAGGAGGAAGCGGCGGA
GGCAGCGGAGGAGGAAGCTGGAGCCACCCGCAGTTCGAGAAATGACTCGAGCATGCATCTAGAGGCTGGA
GCCACCCGCAGTTCGAGAAATGACTCGAGCATGCATCTAGAGGGCCCTATTCTATAGTGTCACCTAAATG
CTAGAGCTCGCTGATCAGCCTCGACTGTGCCTTCTAGTTGCCAGCCATCTGTTGTTTGCCCCTCCCCCGT
GCCTTCCTTGACCCTGGAAGGTGCCACTCCCACTGTCCTTTCCTAATAAAATGAGGAAATTGCATCGCAT
TGTCTGAGTAGGTGTCATTCTATTCTGGGGGGTGGGGTGGGGCAGGACAGCAAGGGGGAGGATTGGGAAG
ACAATAGCAGGCATGCTGGGGATGCGGTGGGCTCTATGGCTTCTGAGGCGGAAAGAACCAGCTGGGGCTC
TAGGGGGTATCCCC
[124 nt withheld, positions 2675-2798]
C
[91 nt withheld, positions 2800-2890]
A
[49 nt withheld, positions 2892-2940]
CCTTTGACGTTGGAGTCCACGTTCTTT
[37 nt withheld, positions 2968-3004]
ACCCTATCTCGGTCTATTCTTTTGATTTATAAGGGATTTTGCCGATTTCGGCCTATTGGTTAAAAAATGA
GCTGATTTAACAAAAATTTAACGCGAATTAATTCTGTGGAATGTGTGTCAGTTAGGGTGTGGAAAGTCCC
CAGGCTCCCCAGCAGGCAGAAGTATGCAAAGCATGCATCTCAATTAGTCAGCAACCAGGTGTGGAAAGTC
CCCAGGCTCCCCAGCAGGCAGAAGTATGCAAAGCATGCATCTCAATTAGTCAGCAACCATAGTCCCGCCC
CTAACTCCGCCCATCCCGCCCCTAACTCCGCCCAGTTCCGCCCATTCTCCGCCCCATGGCTGACTAATTT
TTTTTATTTATGCAGAGGCCGAGGCCGCCTCTGCCTCTGAGCTATTCCAGAAGTAGTGAGGAGGCTTTTT
TGGAGGCCTAGGCTTTTGCAAAAAGCTCCCGGGAGCTTGTATATCCATTTTCGGATCTGATCAAGAGACA
GGATGAGGATCGTTTCGCATGATTGAACAAGATGGATTGCACGCAGGTTCTCCGGCCGCTTGGGTGGAGA
GGCTATTCGGCTATGACTGGGCACAACAGACAATCGGCTGCTCTGATGCCGCCGTGTTCCGGCTGTCAGC
GCAGGGGCGCCCGGTTCTTTTTGTCAAGACCGACCTGTCCGGTGCCCTGAATGAACTGCAGGACGAGGCA
GCGCGGCTATCGTGGCTGGCCACGACGGGCGTTCCTTGCGCAGCTGTGCTCGACGTTGTCACTGAAGCGG
GAAGGGACTGGCTGCTATTGGGCGAAGTGCCGGGGCAGGATCTCCTGTCATCTCACCTTGCTCCTGCCGA
GAAAGTATCCATCATGGCTGATGCAATGCGGCGGCTGCATACGCTTGATCCGGCTACCTGCCCATTCGAC
CACCAAGCGAAACATCGCATCGAGCGAGCACGTACTCGGATGGAAGCCGGTCTTGTCGATCAGGATGATC
TGGACGAAGAGCATCAGGGGCTCGCGCCAGCCGAACTGTTCGCCAGGCTCAAGGCGCGCATGCCCGACGG
CGAGGATCTCGTCGTGACCCATGGCGATGCCTGCTTGCCGAATATCATGGTGGAAAATGGCCGCTTTTCT
GGATTCATCGACTGTGGCCGGCTGGGTGTGGCGGACCGCTATCAGGACATAGCGTTGGCTACCCGTGATA
TTGCTGAAGAGCTTGGCGGCGAATGGGCTGACCGCTTCCTCGTGCTTTACGGTATCGCCGCTCCCGATTC
GCAGCGCATCGCCTTCTATCGCCTTCTTGACGAGTTCTTCTGAGCGGGACTCTGGGGTTCGAAATGACCG
ACCAAGCGACGCCCAACCTGCCATCACGAGATTTCGATTCCACCGCCGCCTTCTATGAAAGGTTGGGCTT
CGGAATCGTTTTCCGGGACGCCGGCTGGATGATCCTCCAGCGCGGGGATCTCATGCTGGAGTTCTTCGCC
CACCCCAACTTGTTTATTGCAGCTTATAATGGTTACAAATAAAGCAATAGCATCACAAATTTCACAAATA
AAGCATTTTTTTCACTGCATTCTAGTTGTGGTTTGTCCAAACTCATCAATGTATCTTATCATGTCTGTAT
ACCGTCGACCTCTAGCTAGAGCTTGGCGTAATCATGGTCATAGCTGTTTCCTGTGTGAAATTGTTATCCG
CTCACAATTCCACACAACATACGAGCCGGAAGCATAAAGTGTAAAGCCTGGGGTGCCTAATGAGTGAGCT
AACTCACATTAATTGCGTTGCGCTCACTGCCCGCTTTCCAGTCGGGAAACCTGTCGTGCCAGCTGCATTA
ATGAATCGGCCAACGCGCGGGGAGAGGCGGTTTGCGTATTGGGCGCTCTTCCGCTTCCTCGCTCACTGAC
TCGCTGCGCTCGGTCGTTCGGCTGCGGCGAGCGGTATCAGCTCACTCAAAGGCGGTAATACGGTTATCCA
CAGAATCAGGGGATAACGCAGGAAAGAACATGTGAGCAAAAGGCCAGCAAAAGGCCAGGAACCGTAAAAA
GGCCGCGTTGCTGGCGTTTTTCCATAGGCTCCGCCCCCCTGACGAGCATCACAAAAATCGACGCTCAAGT
CAGAGGTGGCGAAACCCGACAGGACTATAAAGATACCAGGCGTTTCCCCCTGGAAGCTCCCTCGTGCGCT
CTCCTGTTCCGACCCTGCCGCTTACCGGATACCTGTCCGCCTTTCTCCCTTCGGGAAGCGTGGCGCTTTC
TCATAGCTCACGCTGTAGGTATCTCAGTTCGGTGTAGGTCGTTCGCTCCAAGCTGGGCTGTGTGCACGAA
CCCCCCGTTCAGCCCGACCGCTGCGCCTTATCCGGTAACTATCGTCTTGAGTCCAACCCGGTAAGACACG
ACTTATCGCCACTGGCAGCAGCCACTGGTAACAGGATTAGCAGAGCGAGGTATGTAGGCGGTGCTACAGA
GTTCTTGAAGTGGTGGCCTAACTACGGCTACACTAGAAGAACAGTATTTGGTATCTGCGCTCTGCTGAAG
CCAGTTACCTTCGGAAAAAGAGTTGGTAGCTCTTGATCCGGCAAACAAACCACCGCTGGTAGCGGTGGTT
TTTTTGTTTGCAAGCAGCAGATTACGCGCAGAAAAAAAGGATCTCAAGAAGATCCTTTGATCTTTTCTAC
GGGGTCTGACGCTCAGTGGAACGAAAACTCACGTTAAGGGATTTTGGTCATGAGATTATCAAAAAGGATC
TTCACCTAGATCCTTTTAAATTAAAAATGAAGTTTTAAATCAATCTAAAGTATATATGAGTAAACTTGGT
CTGACAGTTACCAATGCTTAATCAGTGAGGCACCTATCTCAGCGATCTGTCTATTTCGTTCATCCATAGT
TGCCTGACTCCCCGTCGTGTAGATAACTACGATACGGGAGGGCTTACCATCTGGCCCCAGTGCTGCAATG
ATACCGCGAGACCCACGCTCACCGGCTCCAGATTTATCAGCAATAAACCAGCCAGCCGGAAGGGCCGAGC
GCAGAAGTGGTCCTGCAACTTTATCCGCCTCCATCCAGTCTATTAATTGTTGCCGGGAAGCTAGAGTAAG
TAGTTCGCCAGTTAATAGTTTGCGCAACGTTGTTGCCATTGCTACAGGCATCGTGGTGTCACGCTCGTCG
TTTGGTATGGCTTCATTCAGCTCCGGTTCCCAACGATCAAGGCGAGTTACATGATCCCCCATGTTGTGCA
AAAAAGCGGTTAGCTCCTTCGGTCCTCCGATCGTTGTCAGAAGTAAGTTGGCCGCAGTGTTATCACTCAT
GGTTATGGCAGCACTGCATAATTCTCTTACTGTCATGCCATCCGTAAGATGCTTTTCTGTGACTGGTGAG
TACTCAACCAAGTCATTCTGAGAATAGTGTATGCGGCGACCGAGTTGCTCTTGCCCGGCGTCAATACGGG
ATAATACCGCGCCACATAGCAGAACTTTAAAAGTGCTCATCATTGGAAAACGTTCTTCGGGGCGAAAACT
CTCAAGGATCTTACCGCTGTTGAGATCCAGTTCGATGTAACCCACTCGTGCACCCAACTGATCTTCAGCA
TCTTTTACTTTCACCAGCGTTTCTGGGTGAGCAAAAACAGGAAGGCAAAATGCCGCAAAAAAGGGAATAA
GGGCGACACGGAAATGTTGAATACTCATACTCTTCCTTTTTCAATATTATTGAAGCATTTATCAGGGTTA
TTGTCTCATGAGCGGATACATATTTGAATGTATTTAGAAAAATAAACAAATAGGGGTTCCGCGCACATTT
CCCCGAAAAGTGCCACCTGACGTCG
Features (pLannotate 1.2.2; 23 found; start..end, strand, type, name):
     27..79      -  misc_feature   bom (fragment): basis of mobility region from pBR322
    234..613     +  enhancer       CMV enhancer: human cytomegalovirus immediate early enhancer
    614..817     +  promoter       CMV promoter: human cytomegalovirus (CMV) immediate early promoter
    813..846     +  LTR            5' LTR (truncated) (fragment): truncated 5' long terminal repeat (LTR) from HIV-1
    862..880     +  promoter       T7 promoter: promoter for bacteriophage T7 RNA polymerase
    912..2168    +  CDS            N: NCAP_SARS2 - Experimental evidence at protein level: Swiss-Prot protein existence level 1. Packages the positive strand viral genome RNA into a helical ribonucleocapsid (RNP) and plays a fundamental role during virion assembly through its interactions with the viral genome and membrane protein M. Plays an important role in enhancing the efficiency of subgenomic viral RNA transcription as well as viral replication (By similarity). May modulate transforming growth factor-beta signaling by binding host smad3 (By similarity). From Severe acute respiratory syndrome coronavirus 2 (2019-nCoV) (SARS-C
   2259..2278    +  CDS            Strep-Tag II (fragment): peptide that binds Strep-Tactin®, an engineered form of streptavidin
   2307..2326    +  CDS            Strep-Tag II (fragment): peptide that binds Strep-Tactin®, an engineered form of streptavidin
   2361..2379    -  promoter       SP6 promoter: promoter for bacteriophage SP6 RNA polymerase
   2405..2629    +  polyA_signal   bGH poly(A) signal: bovine growth hormone polyadenylation signal
   2633..2654    +  promoter       SV40 promoter (fragment): SV40 enhancer and early promoter
   2675..3103    +  rep_origin     f1 ori (sequence partly withheld): f1 bacteriophage origin of replication; arrow indicates direction of (+) strand synthesis
   3117..3446    +  promoter       SV40 promoter: SV40 enhancer and early promoter
   3513..4304    +  CDS            neo: KKA2_KLEPN - Also known as kan, nptII. Experimental evidence at protein level: Swiss-Prot protein existence level 1. Resistance to kanamycin, neomycin, paromomycin, ribostamycin, butirosin and gentamicin B. From Klebsiella pneumoniae.
   4328..4486    +  CDS            ble (fragment): BLE_KLEPN - Experimental evidence at protein level: Swiss-Prot protein existence level 1. Binding protein with a strong affinity to the bleomycin family of antibiotics. Binds to CL990; an antimitotic-antibiotic compound. From Klebsiella pneumoniae.
   4481..4602    +  polyA_signal   SV40 poly(A) signal: SV40 polyadenylation signal
   4675..4691    -  protein_bind   lac operator: The lac repressor binds to the lac operator to inhibit transcription in E. coli. This inhibition can be relieved by adding lactose or isopropyl-β-D-thiogalactopyranoside (IPTG). lac repressor encoded by lacI
   4699..4729    -  promoter       lac promoter: promoter for the E. coli lac operon
   4744..4765    -  protein_bind   CAP binding site: CAP binding activates transcription in the presence of cAMP. E. coli catabolite activator protein
   4778..4870    -  CDS            lacI (fragment): lac repressor; lacI; The lac repressor binds to the lac operator to inhibit transcription in E. coli. This inhibition can be relieved by adding lactose or isopropyl-β-D-thiogalactopyranoside (IPTG).
   5053..5641    -  rep_origin     ori: high-copy-number ColE1/pMB1/pBR322/pUC origin of replication
   5812..6672    -  CDS            AmpR: β-lactamase; bla; confers resistance to ampicillin, carbenicillin, and related antibiotics
   6673..6777    -  promoter       AmpR promoter: bla
