[The description below was written by a language model from this plasmid's Addgene catalogue record and pLannotate feature annotations shown in this document.]
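Description:
SARS-CoV-2 N-2Strep is a mammalian expression plasmid built on the pcDNA3.1 backbone that produces the SARS-CoV-2 nucleocapsid (N) protein carrying a C-terminal tandem Strep tag. The sequenced record is about 6.8 kb, slightly larger than the roughly 6.7 kb listed in the catalogue. It is propagated in E. coli through a high-copy ColE1/pUC-type origin with ampicillin selection (AmpR under its own bla promoter), and it also carries an f1 origin. For stable selection in mammalian cells, an SV40 early promoter drives the neomycin phosphotransferase gene, terminated by an SV40 polyadenylation signal, which confers G418 resistance.

The expression cassette uses the human cytomegalovirus immediate-early enhancer and promoter, followed by a T7 promoter that could support in vitro transcription. The roughly 1.26 kb N open reading frame comes next. N is the viral protein that packages the genomic RNA into the helical ribonucleocapsid. Downstream of it, two Strep-Tag II motifs are annotated a short distance apart, consistent with the "2Strep" fusion, and transcripts are terminated by the bovine growth hormone polyadenylation signal. An SP6 promoter lies in reverse orientation between the tag and the poly(A) signal. Several short annotated fragments (HIV-1 LTR, ble, lacI, bom) appear to be backbone remnants or partial matches by the annotation software rather than functional elements.

The twin Strep tag binds Strep-Tactin, so the construct suits transient or stable expression of N followed by affinity purification, pull-down or detection. This fits the associated work on interactions between SARS-CoV-2 proteins and host factors. The record notes that part of the plasmid derives from an earlier deposited plasmid.
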