Addgene plasmid #210376: SARS-CoV-2 N-2Strep
Purpose: Expresses SARS-CoV-2 N protein fused with 2Strep in mammalian cells
Depositing lab: Michele Pagano. Depositing organization: NYU Grossman School of Medicine. Publication: The REEP5/TRAM1 complex binds SARS-CoV-2 NSP3 and promotes virus replication. Li J, Gui Q, Liang FX, Sall J, Zhang Q, Duan Y, Dhabaria A, Askenazi M, Ueberheide B, Stapleford KA, Pagano M. J Virol. 2023 Sep 28:e0050723. doi: 10.1128/jvi.00507-23. PubMed 37768083.
Backbone
  Vector backbone: PcDNA3.1
  Backbone size w/o insert (bp): 5400
  Total vector size (bp): 6700
  Vector type: Mammalian Expression
  Selectable markers: Neomycin (select with G418)
Growth in bacteria
  Bacterial resistance: Ampicillin, 100 μg/mL
  Growth temperature: 37°C
  Growth strain: DH5alpha
  Copy number: High Copy
Gene/Insert
  Gene/Insert name: SARS-COV-2 N
  Species: SARS-CoV-2
  Insert size (bp): 1260
  Entrez Gene: N (a.k.a. GU280_gp10)
  Tag / fusion protein: 2Strep (C terminal on insert)
  Cloning method: Ligation Independent Cloning
  Sequencing primers: 5′ CMV-F; 3′ BGHR
Resource information
  A portion of this plasmid was derived from a plasmid made by: Jeremy Luban, Addgene plasmid #158079
Terms and licenses: Academic/Nonprofit Terms; Industry Terms: Not Available to Industry
How to cite: SARS-CoV-2 N-2Strep was a gift from Michele Pagano (Addgene plasmid # 210376 ; http://n2t.net/addgene:210376 ; RRID:Addgene_210376)
